>Addgene plasmid #32810 | pcDNA3.1-hDAT | addgene full sequence | sequence record 445138 | Addgene Long Read Sequencing Result
GCGAGCAAAATTTAAGCTACAACAAGGCAAGGCTTGACCGACAATTGCATGAAGAATCTGCTTAGGGTTA
GGCGTTTTGCGCTGCTTCGCGATGTACGGGCCAGATATACGCGTTGACATTGATTATTGACTAGTTATTA
ATAGTAATCAATTACGGGGTCATTAGTTCATAGCCCATATATGGAGTTCCGCGTTACATAACTTACGGTA
AATGGCCCGCCTGGCTGACCGCCCAACGACCCCCGCCCATTGACGTCAATAATGACGTATGTTCCCATAG
TAACGCCAATAGGGACTTTCCATTGACGTCAATGGGTGGAGTATTTACGGTAAACTGCCCACTTGGCAGT
ACATCAAGTGTATCATATGCCAAGTACGCCCCCTATTGACGTCAATGACGGTAAATGGCCCGCCTGGCAT
TATGCCCAGTACATGACCTTATGGGACTTTCCTACTTGGCAGTACATCTACGTATTAGTCATCGCTATTA
CCATGGTGATGCGGTTTTGGCAGTACATCAATGGGCGTGGATAGCGGTTTGACTCACGGGGATTTCCAAG
TCTCCACCCCATTGACGTCAATGGGAGTTTGTTTTGGCACCAAAATCAACGGGACTTTCCAAAATGTCGT
AACAACTCCGCCCCATTGACGCAAATGGGCGGTAGGCGTGTACGGTGGGAGGTCTATATAAGCAGAGCTC
TCTGGCTAACTAGAGAACCCACTGCTTACTGGCTTATCGAAATTAATACGACTCACTATAGGGAGACCCA
AGCTGGCTAGCGTTTAAACTTAAGCTTGGTACCACCATGAGTAAGAGCAAATGCTCCGTGGGACTCATGT
CTTCCGTGGTGGCCCCGGCTAAGGAGCCCAATGCCGTGGGCCCGAAGGAGGTGGAGCTCATCCTTGTCAA
GGAGCAGAACGGAGTGCAGCTCACCAGCTCCACCCTCACCAACCCGCGGCAGAGCCCCGTGGAGGCCCAG
GATCGGGAGACCTGGGGCAAGAAGATCGACTTTCTCCTGTCCGTCATTGGCTTTGCTGTGGACCTGGCCA
ACGTCTGGCGGTTCCCCTACCTGTGCTACAAAAATGGTGGCGGTGCCTTCCTGGTCCCCTACCTGCTCTT
CATGGTCATTGCTGGGATGCCACTTTTCTACATGGAGCTGGCCCTCGGCCAGTTCAACAGGGAAGGGGCC
GCTGGTGTCTGGAAGATCTGCCCCATACTGAAAGGTGTGGGCTTCACGGTCATCCTCATCTCACTGTATG
TCGGCTTCTTCTACAACGTCATCATCGCCTGGGCGCTGCACTATCTCTTCTCCTCCTTCACCACGGAGCT
CCCCTGGATCCACTGCAACAACTCCTGGAACAGCCCCAACTGCTCGGATGCCCATCCTGGTGACTCCAGT
GGAGACAGCTCGGGCCTCAACGACACTTTTGGGACCACACCTGCTGCCGAGTACTTTGAACGTGGCGTGC
TGCACCTCCACCAGAGCCATGGCATCGACGACCTGGGGCCTCCGCGGTGGCAGCTCACAGCCTGCCTGGT
GCTGGTCATCGTGCTGCTCTACTTCAGCCTCTGGAAGGGCGTGAAGACCTCAGGGAAGGTGGTATGGATC
ACAGCCACCATGCCATACGTGGTCCTCACTGCCCTGCTCCTGCGTGGGGTCACCCTCCCTGGAGCCATAG
ACGGCATCAGAGCATACCTGAGCGTTGACTTCTACCGGCTCTGCGAGGCGTCTGTTTGGATTGACGCGGC
CACCCAGGTGTGCTTCTCCCTGGGCGTGGGGTTCGGGGTGCTGATCGCCTTCTCCAGCTACAACAAGTTC
ACCAACAACTGCTACAGGGACGCGATTGTCACCACCTCCATCAACTCCCTGACGAGCTTCTCCTCCGGCT
TCGTCGTCTTCTCCTTCCTGGGGTACATGGCACAGAAGCACAGTGTGCCCATCGGGGACGTGGCCAAGGA
CGGGCCAGGGCTGATCTTCATCATCTACCCGGAAGCCATCGCCACGCTCCCTCTGTCCTCAGCCTGGGCC
GTGGTCTTCTTCATCATGCTGCTCACCCTGGGTATCGACAGCGCCATGGGTGGTATGGAGTCAGTGATCA
CCGGGCTCATCGATGAGTTCCAGCTGCTGCACAGACACCGTGAGCTCTTCACGCTCTTCATCGTCCTGGC
GACCTTCCTCCTGTCCCTGTTCTGCGTCACCAACGGTGGCATCTACGTCTTCACGCTCCTGGACCATTTT
GCAGCCGGCACGTCCATCCTCTTTGGAGTGCTCATCGAAGCCATCGGAGTGGCCTGGTTCTATGGTGTTG
GGCAGTTCAGCGACGACATCCAGCAGATGACCGGGCAGCGGCCCAGCCTGTACTGGCGGCTGTGCTGGAA
GCTGGTCAGCCCCTGCTTTCTCCTGTTCGTGGTCGTGGTCAGCATTGTGACCTTCAGACCCCCCCACTAC
GGAGCCTACATCTTCCCCGACTGGGCCAACGCGCTGGGCTGGGTCATCGCCACATCCTCCATGGCCATGG
TGCCCATCTATGCGGCCTACAAGTTCTGCAGCCTGCCTGGGTCCTTTCGAGAGAAACTGGCCTACGCCAT
TGCACCCGAGAAGGACCGTGAGCTGGTGGACAGAGGGGAGGTGCGCCAGTTCACGCTCCGCCACTGGCTC
AAGGTGTAGTCTAGAGGGCCCGTTTAAACCCGCTGATCAGCCTCGACTGTGCCTTCTAGTTGCCAGCCAT
CTGTTGTTTGCCCCTCCCCCGTGCCTTCCTTGACCCTGGAAGGTGCCACTCCCACTGTCCTTTCCTAATA
AAATGAGGAAATTGCATCGCATTGTCTGAGTAGGTGTCATTCTATTCTGGGGGGTGGGGTGGGGCAGGAC
AGCAAGGGGGAGGATTGGGAAGACAATAGCAGGCATGCTGGGGATGCGGTGGGCTCTATGGCTTCTGAGG
CGGAAAGAACCAGCTGGGGCTCTAGGGGGTATCCCC
[124 nt withheld, positions 2977-3100]
C
[91 nt withheld, positions 3102-3192]
A
[49 nt withheld, positions 3194-3242]
CCTTTGACGTTGGAGTCCACGTTCTTT
[37 nt withheld, positions 3270-3306]
ACCCTATCTCGGTCTATTCTTTTGATTTATAAGGGATTTTGCCGATTTCGGCCTATTGGTTAAAAAATGA
GCTGATTTAACAAAAATTTAACGCGAATTAATTCTGTGGAATGTGTGTCAGTTAGGGTGTGGAAAGTCCC
CAGGCTCCCCAGCAGGCAGAAGTATGCAAAGCATGCATCTCAATTAGTCAGCAACCAGGTGTGGAAAGTC
CCCAGGCTCCCCAGCAGGCAGAAGTATGCAAAGCATGCATCTCAATTAGTCAGCAACCATAGTCCCGCCC
CTAACTCCGCCCATCCCGCCCCTAACTCCGCCCAGTTCCGCCCATTCTCCGCCCCATGGCTGACTAATTT
TTTTTATTTATGCAGAGGCCGAGGCCGCCTCTGCCTCTGAGCTATTCCAGAAGTAGTGAGGAGGCTTTTT
TGGAGGCCTAGGCTTTTGCAAAAAGCTCCCGGGAGCTTGTATATCCATTTTCGGATCTGATCAAGAGACA
GGATGAGGATCGTTTCGCATGATTGAACAAGATGGATTGCACGCAGGTTCTCCGGCCGCTTGGGTGGAGA
GGCTATTCGGCTATGACTGGGCACAACAGACAATCGGCTGCTCTGATGCCGCCGTGTTCCGGCTGTCAGC
GCAGGGGCGCCCGGTTCTTTTTGTCAAGACCGACCTGTCCGGTGCCCTGAATGAACTGCAGGACGAGGCA
GCGCGGCTATCGTGGCTGGCCACGACGGGCGTTCCTTGCGCAGCTGTGCTCGACGTTGTCACTGAAGCGG
GAAGGGACTGGCTGCTATTGGGCGAAGTGCCGGGGCAGGATCTCCTGTCATCTCACCTTGCTCCTGCCGA
GAAAGTATCCATCATGGCTGATGCAATGCGGCGGCTGCATACGCTTGATCCGGCTACCTGCCCATTCGAC
CACCAAGCGAAACATCGCATCGAGCGAGCACGTACTCGGATGGAAGCCGGTCTTGTCGATCAGGATGATC
TGGACGAAGAGCATCAGGGGCTCGCGCCAGCCGAACTGTTCGCCAGGCTCAAGGCGCGCATGCCCGACGG
CGAGGATCTCGTCGTGACCCATGGCGATGCCTGCTTGCCGAATATCATGGTGGAAAATGGCCGCTTTTCT
GGATTCATCGACTGTGGCCGGCTGGGTGTGGCGGACCGCTATCAGGACATAGCGTTGGCTACCCGTGATA
TTGCTGAAGAGCTTGGCGGCGAATGGGCTGACCGCTTCCTCGTGCTTTACGGTATCGCCGCTCCCGATTC
GCAGCGCATCGCCTTCTATCGCCTTCTTGACGAGTTCTTCTGAGCGGGACTCTGGGGTTCGAAATGACCG
ACCAAGCGACGCCCAACCTGCCATCACGAGATTTCGATTCCACCGCCGCCTTCTATGAAAGGTTGGGCTT
CGGAATCGTTTTCCGGGACGCCGGCTGGATGATCCTCCAGCGCGGGGATCTCATGCTGGAGTTCTTCGCC
CACCCCAACTTGTTTATTGCAGCTTATAATGGTTACAAATAAAGCAATAGCATCACAAATTTCACAAATA
AAGCATTTTTTTCACTGCATTCTAGTTGTGGTTTGTCCAAACTCATCAATGTATCTTATCATGTCTGTAT
ACCGTCGACCTCTAGCTAGAGCTTGGCGTAATCATGGTCATAGCTGTTTCCTGTGTGAAATTGTTATCCG
CTCACAATTCCACACAACATACGAGCCGGAAGCATAAAGTGTAAAGCCTGGGGTGCCTAATGAGTGAGCT
AACTCACATTAATTGCGTTGCGCTCACTGCCCGCTTTCCAGTCGGGAAACCTGTCGTGCCAGCTGCATTA
ATGAATCGGCCAACGCGCGGGGAGAGGCGGTTTGCGTATTGGGCGCTCTTCCGCTTCCTCGCTCACTGAC
TCGCTGCGCTCGGTCGTTCGGCTGCGGCGAGCGGTATCAGCTCACTCAAAGGCGGTAATACGGTTATCCA
CAGAATCAGGGGATAACGCAGGAAAGAACATGTGAGCAAAAGGCCAGCAAAAGGCCAGGAACCGTAAAAA
GGCCGCGTTGCTGGCGTTTTTCCATAGGCTCCGCCCCCCTGACGAGCATCACAAAAATCGACGCTCAAGT
CAGAGGTGGCGAAACCCGACAGGACTATAAAGATACCAGGCGTTTCCCCCTGGAAGCTCCCTCGTGCGCT
CTCCTGTTCCGACCCTGCCGCTTACCGGATACCTGTCCGCCTTTCTCCCTTCGGGAAGCGTGGCGCTTTC
TCATAGCTCACGCTGTAGGTATCTCAGTTCGGTGTAGGTCGTTCGCTCCAAGCTGGGCTGTGTGCACGAA
CCCCCCGTTCAGCCCGACCGCTGCGCCTTATCCGGTAACTATCGTCTTGAGTCCAACCCGGTAAGACACG
ACTTATCGCCACTGGCAGCAGCCACTGGTAACAGGATTAGCAGAGCGAGGTATGTAGGCGGTGCTACAGA
GTTCTTGAAGTGGTGGCCTAACTACGGCTACACTAGAAGAACAGTATTTGGTATCTGCGCTCTGCTGAAG
CCAGTTACCTTCGGAAAAAGAGTTGGTAGCTCTTGATCCGGCAAACAAACCACCGCTGGTAGCGGTGGTT
TTTTTGTTTGCAAGCAGCAGATTACGCGCAGAAAAAAAGGATCTCAAGAAGATCCTTTGATCTTTTCTAC
GGGGTCTGACGCTCAGTGGAACGAAAACTCACGTTAAGGGATTTTGGTCATGAGATTATCAAAAAGGATC
TTCACCTAGATCCTTTTAAATTAAAAATGAAGTTTTAAATCAATCTAAAGTATATATGAGTAAACTTGGT
CTGACAGTTACCAATGCTTAATCAGTGAGGCACCTATCTCAGCGATCTGTCTATTTCGTTCATCCATAGT
TGCCTGACTCCCCGTCGTGTAGATAACTACGATACGGGAGGGCTTACCATCTGGCCCCAGTGCTGCAATG
ATACCGCGAGACCCACGCTCACCGGCTCCAGATTTATCAGCAATAAACCAGCCAGCCGGAAGGGCCGAGC
GCAGAAGTGGTCCTGCAACTTTATCCGCCTCCATCCAGTCTATTAATTGTTGCCGGGAAGCTAGAGTAAG
TAGTTCGCCAGTTAATAGTTTGCGCAACGTTGTTGCCATTGCTACAGGCATCGTGGTGTCACGCTCGTCG
TTTGGTATGGCTTCATTCAGCTCCGGTTCCCAACGATCAAGGCGAGTTACATGATCCCCCATGTTGTGCA
AAAAAGCGGTTAGCTCCTTCGGTCCTCCGATCGTTGTCAGAAGTAAGTTGGCCGCAGTGTTATCACTCAT
GGTTATGGCAGCACTGCATAATTCTCTTACTGTCATGCCATCCGTAAGATGCTTTTCTGTGACTGGTGAG
TACTCAACCAAGTCATTCTGAGAATAGTGTATGCGGCGACCGAGTTGCTCTTGCCCGGCGTCAATACGGG
ATAATACCGCGCCACATAGCAGAACTTTAAAAGTGCTCATCATTGGAAAACGTTCTTCGGGGCGAAAACT
CTCAAGGATCTTACCGCTGTTGAGATCCAGTTCGATGTAACCCACTCGTGCACCCAACTGATCTTCAGCA
TCTTTTACTTTCACCAGCGTTTCTGGGTGAGCAAAAACAGGAAGGCAAAATGCCGCAAAAAAGGGAATAA
GGGCGACACGGAAATGTTGAATACTCATACTCTTCCTTTTTCAATATTATTGAAGCATTTATCAGGGTTA
TTGTCTCATGAGCGGATACATATTTGAATGTATTTAGAAAAATAAACAAATAGGGGTTCCGCGCACATTT
CCCCGAAAAGTGCCACCTGACGTCGACGGATCGGGAGATCTCCCGATCCCCTATGGTGCACTCTCAGTAC
AATCTGCTCTGATGCCGCATAGTTAAGCCAGTATCTGCTCCCTGCTTGTGTGTTGGAGGTCGCTGAGTAG
TGC
Features (pLannotate 1.2.2; 20 found; start..end, strand, type, name):
    116..495     +  enhancer       CMV enhancer: human cytomegalovirus immediate early enhancer
    496..699     +  promoter       CMV promoter: human cytomegalovirus (CMV) immediate early promoter
    695..728     +  LTR            5' LTR (truncated) (fragment): truncated 5' long terminal repeat (LTR) from HIV-1
    744..762     +  promoter       T7 promoter: promoter for bacteriophage T7 RNA polymerase
    807..2666    +  CDS            SLC6A3: SC6A3_HUMAN - Also known as DAT1. Experimental evidence at protein level: Swiss-Prot protein existence level 1. Amine transporter (PubMed:1406597, PubMed:8302271, PubMed:15505207). Terminates the action of dopamine by its high affinity sodium-dependent reuptake into presynaptic terminals (By similarity). Regulator of light-dependent retinal hyaloid vessel regression, downstream of OPN5 signaling (By similarity). From Homo sapiens (Human).
   2707..2931    +  polyA_signal   bGH poly(A) signal: bovine growth hormone polyadenylation signal
   2935..2956    +  promoter       SV40 promoter (fragment): SV40 enhancer and early promoter
   2977..3405    +  rep_origin     f1 ori (sequence partly withheld): f1 bacteriophage origin of replication; arrow indicates direction of (+) strand synthesis
   3419..3748    +  promoter       SV40 promoter: SV40 enhancer and early promoter
   3815..4606    +  CDS            neo: KKA2_KLEPN - Also known as kan, nptII. Experimental evidence at protein level: Swiss-Prot protein existence level 1. Resistance to kanamycin, neomycin, paromomycin, ribostamycin, butirosin and gentamicin B. From Klebsiella pneumoniae.
   4630..4788    +  CDS            ble (fragment): BLE_KLEPN - Experimental evidence at protein level: Swiss-Prot protein existence level 1. Binding protein with a strong affinity to the bleomycin family of antibiotics. Binds to CL990; an antimitotic-antibiotic compound. From Klebsiella pneumoniae.
   4783..4904    +  polyA_signal   SV40 poly(A) signal: SV40 polyadenylation signal
   4977..4993    -  protein_bind   lac operator: The lac repressor binds to the lac operator to inhibit transcription in E. coli. This inhibition can be relieved by adding lactose or isopropyl-β-D-thiogalactopyranoside (IPTG). lac repressor encoded by lacI
   5001..5031    -  promoter       lac promoter: promoter for the E. coli lac operon
   5046..5067    -  protein_bind   CAP binding site: CAP binding activates transcription in the presence of cAMP. E. coli catabolite activator protein
   5080..5172    -  CDS            lacI (fragment): lac repressor; lacI; The lac repressor binds to the lac operator to inhibit transcription in E. coli. This inhibition can be relieved by adding lactose or isopropyl-β-D-thiogalactopyranoside (IPTG).
   5355..5943    -  rep_origin     ori: high-copy-number ColE1/pMB1/pBR322/pUC origin of replication
   6114..6974    -  CDS            AmpR: β-lactamase; bla; confers resistance to ampicillin, carbenicillin, and related antibiotics
   6975..7079    -  promoter       AmpR promoter: bla
   7138..7190    -  misc_feature   bom (fragment): basis of mobility region from pBR322
