[The description below was written by a language model from this plasmid's Addgene catalogue record and pLannotate feature annotations shown in this document.]
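Description:
pcDNA3.1-hDAT is a mammalian expression plasmid built on the pcDNA3.1(+) backbone and carrying the coding sequence for the human dopamine transporter (DAT, gene SLC6A3). The sequenced record is 7,229 nt, consistent with a roughly 5.4 kb backbone plus an insert of about 1.9 kb that was placed between the KpnI and XbaI sites of the polylinker. In bacteria the plasmid replicates from a high-copy ColE1/pUC-type origin and is selected with ampicillin through the β-lactamase gene. An f1 origin is also present, which allows production of single-stranded DNA. Short annotated fragments (an HIV-1 LTR segment next to the CMV promoter, ble, lacI, bom and lac promoter/operator elements) are small matches within backbone sequence and not functional modules of the design.

The SLC6A3 open reading frame is driven by the human cytomegalovirus immediate early enhancer and promoter and is terminated by the bovine growth hormone polyadenylation signal, giving strong constitutive expression in transfected mammalian cells. A T7 promoter lies between the CMV promoter and the insert, which permits in vitro transcription of the sense strand. No epitope tag or fluorescent reporter is annotated, so the transporter appears to be expressed in untagged form. A separate cassette, consisting of the SV40 early promoter, the neomycin phosphotransferase gene and the SV40 polyadenylation signal, allows G418 selection of stable cell lines. The record does not state a specific purpose. Because DAT mediates sodium-dependent reuptake of dopamine, a construct like this suits heterologous expression for studying transporter uptake, pharmacology, trafficking or regulation.
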