Addgene plasmid #32810: pcDNA3.1-hDAT
Depositing lab: Susan Amara. Depositing organization: University of Pittsburgh (University, School of Medicine, and Cancer Institute).
Backbone
  Vector backbone: pcDNA3.1(+)
  Backbone manufacturer: Invitrogen
  Backbone size w/o insert (bp): 5400
  Vector type: Mammalian Expression
Growth in bacteria
  Bacterial resistance: Ampicillin, 100 μg/mL
  Growth temperature: 37°C
  Growth strain: DH5alpha
  Copy number: High Copy
Gene/Insert
  Gene/Insert name: DAT (alt names: human dopamine transporter; SLC6A3)
  Species: H. sapiens (human)
  Entrez Gene: SLC6A3 (a.k.a. DAT, DAT1, PKDYS, PKDYS1)
  Promoter: CMV
  Cloning method: Restriction Enzyme; 5′ cloning site KpnI (unknown if destroyed); 3′ cloning site XbaI (unknown if destroyed)
  Sequencing primers: 5′ CMV-Fwd; 3′ BGH-Rev
Terms and licenses: Academic/Nonprofit Terms; Industry Terms: Not Available to Industry
How to cite: pcDNA3.1-hDAT was a gift from Susan Amara (Addgene plasmid # 32810 ; http://n2t.net/addgene:32810 ; RRID:Addgene_32810)
