>Addgene plasmid #32810 | pcDNA3.1-hDAT | addgene partial sequence | sequence record 39135 | CMV-F 5'-CGCAAATGGGCGGTAGGCGTG-3'
TCTGGCTACTAGAGAACCCACTGCTTACTGGCTTATCGAAATTAATACGACTCACTTATAGGGAGACCCA
AGCTGGCTAGCGTTTAAACTTAAGCTTGGTACCACCATGAGTAAGAGCAAATGCTCCGTGGGACTCATGT
CTTCCGTGGTGGCCCCGGCTAAGGAGCCCAATGCCGTGGGCCCGAAGGAGGTGGAGCTCATCCTTGTCAA
GGAGCAGAACGGAGTGCAGCTCACCAGCTCCACCCTCACCAACCCGCGGCAGAGCCCCGTGGAGGCCCAG
GATCGGGAGACCTGGGGCAAGAAGATCGACTTTCTCCTGTCCGTCATTGGCTTTGCTGTGGACCTGGCCA
ACGTCTGGCGGTTCCCCTACCTGTGCTACAAAAATGGTGGCGGTGCCTTCCTGGTCCCCTACCTGCTCTT
CATGGTCATTGCTGGGATGCCACTTTTCTACATGGAGCTGGCCCTCGGCCAGTTCAACAGGGAAGGGGCC
GCTGGTGTCTGGAAGATCTGCCCCATACTGAAAGGTGTGGGCTTCACGGTCATCCTCATCTCACTGTATG
TCGGCTTCTTCTACAACGTCATCATCGCCTGGGCGCTGCACTATCTCTTCTCCTCCTTCACCACGGAGCT
CCCCTGGATCCACTGCAACAACTCCTGGAACAGCCCCAACTGCTCGGATGCCCATCCTGGTGACTCCAGT
GGAGACAGCTCGGGCCTCAACGACACTTTTGGGACCACACCTGCTGCCGAGTACTTTGAACGTGGCGTGC
TGCACCTCCACCAGAGCCATGGCATCGACGACCTGGGGCCTCCGCGGTGGCAGCTCACAG
